>Addgene plasmid #165020 | NTTVTFLPTPSLILQ_epitope | addgene full sequence | sequence record 327910 | Addgene NGS Result
CCCGGGGTTATTAATAGTAATCAATTACGGGGTCATTAGTTCATAGCCCATATATGGAGTTCCGCGTTAC
ATAACTTACGGTAAATGGCCCGCCTGGCTGACCGCCCAACGACCCCCGCCCATTGACGTCAATAATGACG
TATGTTCCCATAGTAACGCCAATAGGGACTTTCCATTGACGTCAATGGGTGGAGTATTTACGGTAAACTG
CCCACTTGGCAGTACATCAAGTGTATCATATGCCAAGTACGCCCCCTATTGACGTCAATGACGGTAAATG
GCCCGCCTGGCATTATGCCCAGTACATGACCTTATGGGACTTTCCTACTTGGCAGTACATCTACGTATTA
GTCATCGCTATTACCATGGTGATGCGGTTTTGGCAGTACATCAATGGGCGTGGATAGCGGTTTGACTCAC
GGGGATTTCCAAGTCTCCACCCCATTGACGTCAATGGGAGTTTGTTTTGGCACCAAAATCAACGGGACTT
TCCAAAATGTCGTAACAACTCCGCCCCATTGACGCAAATGGGCGGTAGGCGTGTACGGTGGGAGGTCTAT
ATAAGCAGAGCTCTCTGGCTAACTGTCGGGATCAACAAGTTTGTCGCCACCATGCACAGGAGGAGAAGCA
GGAGCTGTCGGGAAGATCAGAAGCCAGTCATGGATGACCAGCGCGACCTTATCTCCAACAATGAGCAACT
GCCCATGCTGGGACGGCGCCCTGGTGCACCAGAATCAAAATGTTCAAGAGGAGCCCTATACACAGGCTTT
TCCATCCTGGTGACTCTGCTCCTCGCTGGCCAGGCCACCACCGCCTACTTCCTGTACCAGCAGCAGGGCC
GGCTGGACAAACTGACAGTCACCTCCCAGAACCTGCAGCTGGAGAACCTGCGCATGAAGCTTCCCAAGCC
TCCCAAGCCTGTGAGCAAGATGCGCATGGCCACCCCGCTGCTGATGCAGGCGCTGCCCATGGGAGCCCTG
CCCCAGGGGCCCATGCAGAATGCCACAAAATACGGTAATATGACTGAAGACCATGTGATGCACCTGCTCC
AGAATGCTGACCCCCTGAAGGTGTACCCGCCACTGAAGGGGAGCTTCCCGGAGAACCTCAGGCATTTGAA
AAATACGATGGAGACCATAGACTGGAAGGTCTTTGAGAGCTGGATGCACCATTGGCTCCTGTTTGAAATG
AGCAGGCACTCCTTGGAGCAAAAGCCCACTGACGCTCCACCGAAAGAGTCACTGGAACTGGAGGACCCGT
CTTCTGGGCTGGGTGTGACCAAGCAGGATCTGGGCCCAGTCCCCATGGGAAGATGGCACACCGTGGGACT
GTACATGAACACCACCGTGACCTTCCTGCCTACCCCTAGCCTGATCCTGCAGTGATGTACAAAGTGGTTT
AGTAATGAGCTAGCGCTAACCGGTGGCGCGTTAAGTCGACAATCAACCTCTGGATTACAAAATTTGTGAA
AGATTGACTGGTATTCTTAACTATGTTGCTCCTTTTACGCTATGTGGATACGCTGCTTTAATGCCTTTGT
ATCATGCTATTGCTTCCCGTATGGCTTTCATTTTCTCCTCCTTGTATAAATCCTGGTTGCTGTCTCTTTA
TGAGGAGTTGTGGCCCGTTGTCAGGCAACGTGGCGTGGTGTGCACTGTGTTTGCTGACGCAACCCCCACT
GGTTGGGGCATTGCCACCACCTGTCAGCTCCTTTCCGGGACTTTCGCTTTCCCCCTCCCTATTGCCACGG
CGGAACTCATCGCCGCCTGCCTTGCCCGCTGCTGGACAGGGGCTCGGCTGTTGGGCACTGACAATTCCGT
GGTGTTGTCGGGGAAATCATCGTCCTTTCCTTGGCTGCTCGCCTGTGTTGCCACCTGGATTCTGCGCGGG
ACGTCCTTCTGCTACGTCCCTTCGGCCCTCAATCCAGCGGACCTTCCTTCCCGCGGCCTGCTGCCGGCTC
TGCGGCCTCTTCCGCGTCTTCGCCTTCGCCCTCAGACGAGTCGGATCTCCCTTTGGGCCGCCTCCCCGCG
TCGACTTTAAGACCAATGACTTACAAGGCAGCTGTAGATCTTAGCCACTTTTTAAAAGAAAAGGGGGGAC
TGGAAGGGCTAATTCACTCCCAACGAAGACAAGATCTGCTTTTTGCTTGTACTGGGTCTCTCTGGTTAGA
CCAGATCTGAGCCTGGGAGCTCTCTGGCTAACTAGGGAACCCACTGCTTAAGCCTCAATAAAGCTTGCCT
TGAGTGCTTCAAGTAGTGTGTGCCCGTCTGTTGTGTGACTCTGGTAACTAGAGATCCCTCAGACCCTTTT
AGTCAGTGTGGAAAATCTCTAGCAGTACGTATAGTAGTTCATGTCATCTTATTATTCAGTATTTATAACT
TGCAAAGAAATGAATATCAGAGAGTGAGAGGAACTTGTTTATTGCAGCTTATAATGGTTACAAATAAAGC
AATAGCATCACAAATTTCACAAATAAAGCATTTTTTTCACTGCATTCTAGTTGTGGTTTGTCCAAACTCA
TCAATGTATCTTATCATGTCTGGCTCTAGCTATCCCGCCCCTAACTCCGCCCATCCCGCCCCTAACTCCG
CCCAGTTCCGCCCATTCTCCGCCCCATGGCTGACTAATTTTTTTTATTTATGCAGAGGCCGAGGCCGCCT
CGGCCTCTGAGCTATTCCAGAAGTAGTGAGGAGGCTTTTTTGGAGGCCTAGGGACGTACCCAATTCGCCC
TATAGTGAGTCGTATTACGCGCGCTCACTGGCCGTCGTTTTACAACGTCGTGACTGGGAAAACCCTGGCG
TTACCCAACTTAATCGCCTTGCAGCACATCCCCCTTTCGCCAGCTGGCGTAATAGCGAAGAGGCCCGCAC
CGATCGCCCTTCCCAACAGTTGCGCAGCCTGAATGGCGAATGGG
[124 nt withheld, positions 2915-3038]
C
[91 nt withheld, positions 3040-3130]
A
[49 nt withheld, positions 3132-3180]
CCTTTGACGTTGGAGTCCACGTTCTTT
[37 nt withheld, positions 3208-3244]
ACCCTATCTCGGTCTATTCTTTTGATTTATAAGGGATTTTGCCGATTTCGGCCTATTGGTTAAAAAATGA
GCTGATTTAACAAAAATTTAACGCGAATTTTAACAAAATATTAACGCTTACAATTTAGGTGGCACTTTTC
GGGGAAATGTGCGCGGAACCCCTATTTGTTTATTTTTCTAAATACATTCAAATATGTATCCGCTCATGAG
ACAATAACCCTGATAAATGCTTCAATAATATTGAAAAAGGAAGAGTATGAGTATTCAACATTTCCGTGTC
GCCCTTATTCCCTTTTTTGCGGCATTTTGCCTTCCTGTTTTTGCTCACCCAGAAACGCTGGTGAAAGTAA
AAGATGCTGAAGATCAGTTGGGTGCACGAGTGGGTTACATCGAACTGGATCTCAACAGCGGTAAGATCCT
TGAGAGTTTTCGCCCCGAAGAACGTTTTCCAATGATGAGCACTTTTAAAGTTCTGCTATGTGGCGCGGTA
TTATCCCGTATTGACGCCGGGCAAGAGCAACTCGGTCGCCGCATACACTATTCTCAGAATGACTTGGTTG
AGTACTCACCAGTCACAGAAAAGCATCTTACGGATGGCATGACAGTAAGAGAATTATGCAGTGCTGCCAT
AACCATGAGTGATAACACTGCGGCCAACTTACTTCTGACAACGATCGGAGGACCGAAGGAGCTAACCGCT
TTTTTGCACAACATGGGGGATCATGTAACTCGCCTTGATCGTTGGGAACCGGAGCTGAATGAAGCCATAC
CAAACGACGAGCGTGACACCACGATGCCTGTAGCAATGGCAACAACGTTGCGCAAACTATTAACTGGCGA
ACTACTTACTCTAGCTTCCCGGCAACAATTAATAGACTGGATGGAGGCGGATAAAGTTGCAGGACCACTT
CTGCGCTCGGCCCTTCCGGCTGGCTGGTTTATTGCTGATAAATCTGGAGCCGGTGAGCGTGGGTCTCGCG
GTATCATTGCAGCACTGGGGCCAGATGGTAAGCCCTCCCGTATCGTAGTTATCTACACGACGGGGAGTCA
GGCAACTATGGATGAACGAAATAGACAGATCGCTGAGATAGGTGCCTCACTGATTAAGCATTGGTAACTG
TCAGACCAAGTTTACTCATATATACTTTAGATTGATTTAAAACTTCATTTTTAATTTAAAAGGATCTAGG
TGAAGATCCTTTTTGATAATCTCATGACCAAAATCCCTTAACGTGAGTTTTCGTTCCACTGAGCGTCAGA
CCCCGTAGAAAAGATCAAAGGATCTTCTTGAGATCCTTTTTTTCTGCGCGTAATCTGCTGCTTGCAAACA
AAAAAACCACCGCTACCAGCGGTGGTTTGTTTGCCGGATCAAGAGCTACCAACTCTTTTTCCGAAGGTAA
CTGGCTTCAGCAGAGCGCAGATACCAAATACTGTTCTTCTAGTGTAGCCGTAGTTAGGCCACCACTTCAA
GAACTCTGTAGCACCGCCTACATACCTCGCTCTGCTAATCCTGTTACCAGTGGCTGCTGCCAGTGGCGAT
AAGTCGTGTCTTACCGGGTTGGACTCAAGACGATAGTTACCGGATAAGGCGCAGCGGTCGGGCTGAACGG
GGGGTTCGTGCACACAGCCCAGCTTGGAGCGAACGACCTACACCGAACTGAGATACCTACAGCGTGAGCT
ATGAGAAAGCGCCACGCTTCCCGAAGGGAGAAAGGCGGACAGGTATCCGGTAAGCGGCAGGGTCGGAACA
GGAGAGCGCACGAGGGAGCTTCCAGGGGGAAACGCCTGGTATCTTTATAGTCCTGTCGGGTTTCGCCACC
TCTGACTTGAGCGTCGATTTTTGTGATGCTCGTCAGGGGGGCGGAGCCTATGGAAAAACGCCAGCAACGC
GGCCTTTTTACGGTTCCTGGCCTTTTGCTGGCCTTTTGCTCACATGTTCTTTCCTGCGTTATCCCCTGAT
TCTGTGGATAACCGTATTACCGCCTTTGAGTGAGCTGATACCGCTCGCCGCAGCCGAACGACCGAGCGCA
GCGAGTCAGTGAGCGAGGAAGCGGAAGAGCGCCCAATACGCAAACCGCCTCTCCCCGCGCGTTGGCCGAT
TCATTAATGCAGCTGGCACGACAGGTTTCCCGACTGGAAAGCGGGCAGTGAGCGCAACGCAATTAATGTG
AGTTAGCTCACTCATTAGGCACCCCAGGCTTTACACTTTATGCTTCCGGCTCGTATGTTGTGTGGAATTG
TGAGCGGATAACAATTTCACACAGGAAACAGCTATGACCATGATTACGCCAAGCGCGCAATTAACCCTCA
CTAAAGGGAACAAAAGCTGGAGCTGCAAGCTTAATGTAGTCTTATGCAATACTCTTGTAGTCTTGCAACA
TGGTAACGATGAGTTAGCAACATGCCTTACAAGGAGAGAAAAAGCACCGTGCATGCCGATTGGTGGAAGT
AAGGTGGTACGATCGTGCCTTATTAGGAAGGCAACAGACGGGTCTGACATGGATTGGACGAACCACTGAA
TTGCCGCATTGCAGAGATATTGTATTTAAGTGCCTAGCTCGATACATAAACGGGTCTCTCTGGTTAGACC
AGATCTGAGCCTGGGAGCTCTCTGGCTAACTAGGGAACCCACTGCTTAAGCCTCAATAAAGCTTGCCTTG
AGTGCTTCAAGTAGTGTGTGCCCGTCTGTTGTGTGACTCTGGTAACTAGAGATCCCTCAGACCCTTTTAG
TCAGTGTGGAAAATCTCTAGCAGTGGCGCCCGAACAGGGACTTGAAAGCGAAAGGGAAACCAGAGGAGCT
CTCTCGACGCAGGACTCGGCTTGCTGAAGCGCGCACGGCAAGAGGCGAGGGGCGGCGACTGGTGAGTACG
CCAAAAATTTTGACTAGCGGAGGCTAGAAGGAGAGAGATGGGTGCGAGAGCGTCAGTATTAAGCGGGGGA
GAATTAGATCGCGATGGGAAAAAATTCGGTTAAGGCCAGGGGGAAAGAAAAAATATAAATTAAAACATAT
AGTATGGGCAAGCAGGGAGCTAGAACGATTCGCAGTTAATCCTGGCCTGTTAGAAACATCAGAAGGCTGT
AGACAAATACTGGGACAGCTACAACCATCCCTTCAGACAGGATCAGAAGAACTTAGATCATTATATAATA
CAGTAGCAACCCTCTATTGTGTGCATCAAAGGATAGAGATAAAAGACACCAAGGAAGCTTTAGACAAGAT
AGAGGAAGAGCAAAACAAAAGTAAGACCACCGCACAGCAAGCGGCCGCTGATCTTCAGACCTGGAGGAGG
AGATATGAGGGACAATTGGAGAAGTGAATTATATAAATATAAAGTAGTAAAAATTGAACCATTAGGAGTA
GCACCCACCAAGGCAAAGAGAAGAGTGGTGCAGAGAGAAAAAAGAGCAGTGGGAATAGGAGCTTTGTTCC
TTGGGTTCTTGGGAGCAGCAGGAAGCACTATGGGCGCAGCGTCAATGACGCTGACGGTACAGGCCAGACA
ATTATTGTCTGGTATAGTGCAGCAGCAGAACAATTTGCTGAGGGCTATTGAGGCGCAACAGCATCTGTTG
CAACTCACAGTCTGGGGCATCAAGCAGCTCCAGGCAAGAATCCTGGCTGTGGAAAGATACCTAAAGGATC
AACAGCTCCTGGGGATTTGGGGTTGCTCTGGAAAACTCATTTGCACCACTGCTGTGCCTTGGAATGCTAG
TTGGAGTAATAAATCTCTGGAACAGATTTGGAATCACACGACCTGGATGGAGTGGGACAGAGAAATTAAC
AATTACACAAGCTTAATACACTCCTTAATTGAAGAATCGCAAAACCAGCAAGAAAAGAATGAACAAGAAT
TATTGGAATTAGATAAATGGGCAAGTTTGTGGAATTGGTTTAACATAACAAATTGGCTGTGGTATATAAA
ATTATTCATAATGATAGTAGGAGGCTTGGTAGGTTTAAGAATAGTTTTTGCTGTACTTTCTATAGTGAAT
AGAGTTAGGCAGGGATATTCACCATTATCGTTTCAGACCCACCTCCCAACCCCGAGGGGACCCTTGCGCC
TTTTCCAAGGCAGCCCTGGGTTTGCGCAGGGACGCGGCTGCTCTGGGCGTGGTTCCGGGAAACGCAGCGG
CGCCGACCCTGGGTCTCGCACATTCTTCACGTCCGTTCGCAGCGTCACCCGGATCTTCGCCGCTACCCTT
GTGGGCCCCCCGGCGACGCTTCCTGCTCCGCCCCTAAGTCGGGAAGGTTCCTTGCGGTTCGCGGCGTGCC
GGACGTGACAAACGGAAGCCGCACGTCTCACTAGTACCCTCGCAGACGGACAGCGCCAGGGAGCAATGGC
AGCGCGCCGACCGCGATGGGCTGTGGCCAATAGCGGCTGCTCAGCAGGGCGCGCCGAGAGCAGCGGCCGG
GAAGGGGCGGTGCGGGAGGCGGGGTGTGGGGCGGTAGTGTGGGCCCTGTTCCTGCCCGCGCGGTGTTCCG
CATTCTGCAAGCCTCCGGAGCGCACGTCGGCAGTCGGCTCCCTCGTTGACCGAATCACCGACCTCTCTCC
CCAGGGGGTACCACCGGAGCTTACCATGACCGAGTACAAGCCCACGGTGCGCCTCGCCACCCGCGACGAC
GTCCCCAGGGCCGTACGCACCCTCGCCGCCGCGTTCGCCGACTACCCCGCCACGCGCCACACCGTCGATC
CGGACCGCCACATCGAGCGGGTCACCGAGCTGCAAGAACTCTTCCTCACGCGCGTCGGGCTCGACATCGG
CAAGGTGTGGGTCGCGGACGACGGCGCCGCCGTGGCGGTCTGGACCACGCCGGAGAGCGTCGAAGCGGGG
GCGGTGTTCGCCGAGATCGGCCCGCGCATGGCCGAGTTGAGCGGTTCCCGGCTGGCCGCGCAGCAACAGA
TGGAAGGCCTCCTGGCGCCGCACCGGCCCAAGGAGCCCGCGTGGTTCCTGGCCACCGTCGGCGTCTCGCC
CGACCACCAGGGCAAGGGTCTGGGCAGCGCCGTCGTGCTCCCCGGAGTGGAGGCGGCCGAGCGCGCCGGG
GTGCCCGCCTTCCTGGAGACCTCCGCGCCCCGCAACCTCCCCTTCTACGAGCGGCTCGGCTTCACCGTCA
CCGCCGACGTCGAGGTGCCCGAAGGACCGCGCACCTGGTGCATGACCCGCAAGCCCGGTGCCTGAGAATT
CTAGATCTTGAGACAAATGGCAGTATTCATCCACAATTTTAAAAGAAAAGGGGGGATTGGGGGGTACAGT
GCAGGGGAAAGAATAGTAGACATAATAGCAACAGACATACAAACTAAAGAATTACAAAAACAAATTACAA
AAATTCAAAATTTTCGGGTTTATTACAGGGACAGCAGAGATCCACTTTGGCGCCGGCTCGAGGGGG
Features (pLannotate 1.2.2; 28 found; start..end, strand, type, name):
     65..368     +  enhancer       CMV enhancer: human cytomegalovirus immediate early enhancer
    369..572     +  promoter       CMV promoter: human cytomegalovirus (CMV) immediate early promoter
    612..1307    +  CDS            CD74 (fragment): HG2A_HUMAN - Also known as DHLAG. Experimental evidence at protein level: Swiss-Prot protein existence level 1. [Isoform p41]: Stabilizes the conformation of mature CTSL by binding to its active site and serving as a chaperone to help maintain a pool of mature enzyme in endocytic compartments and extracellular space of antigen-presenting cells (APCs). Has antiviral activity by stymieing the endosomal entry of Ebola virus and coronaviruses, including SARS-CoV-2 (PubMed:32855215). Disrupts cathepsin-mediated Ebola virus glycoprotein processing, which prevents viral fusion and entry. This antivir
   1441..2029    +  misc_feature   WPRE: woodchuck hepatitis virus posttranscriptional regulatory element
   2080..2099    +  misc_feature   cPPT/CTS (fragment): central polypurine tract and central termination sequence of HIV-1
   2101..2334    +  LTR            3' LTR (ΔU3): self-inactivating 3' long terminal repeat (LTR) from HIV-1
   2412..2533    +  polyA_signal   SV40 poly(A) signal: SV40 polyadenylation signal
   2573..2708    +  rep_origin     SV40 ori: SV40 origin of replication
   2729..2747    -  promoter       T7 promoter: promoter for bacteriophage T7 RNA polymerase
   2755..2910    +  CDS            lacZα (fragment): LacZα fragment of β-galactosidase; lacZ fragment
   2915..3343    +  rep_origin     f1 ori (sequence partly withheld): f1 bacteriophage origin of replication; arrow indicates direction of (+) strand synthesis
   3396..3500    +  promoter       AmpR promoter: bla
   3501..4361    +  CDS            AmpR: β-lactamase; bla; confers resistance to ampicillin, carbenicillin, and related antibiotics
   4532..5120    +  rep_origin     ori: high-copy-number ColE1/pMB1/pBR322/pUC origin of replication
   5303..5395    +  CDS            lacI (fragment): lac repressor; lacI; The lac repressor binds to the lac operator to inhibit transcription in E. coli. This inhibition can be relieved by adding lactose or isopropyl-β-D-thiogalactopyranoside (IPTG).
   5408..5429    +  protein_bind   CAP binding site: CAP binding activates transcription in the presence of cAMP. E. coli catabolite activator protein
   5444..5474    +  promoter       lac promoter: promoter for the E. coli lac operon
   5482..5498    +  protein_bind   lac operator: The lac repressor binds to the lac operator to inhibit transcription in E. coli. This inhibition can be relieved by adding lactose or isopropyl-β-D-thiogalactopyranoside (IPTG). lac repressor encoded by lacI
   5543..5561    +  promoter       T3 promoter: promoter for bacteriophage T3 RNA polymerase
   5589..5815    +  promoter       RSV promoter: Rous sarcoma virus enhancer/promoter
   5816..5996    +  LTR            5' LTR (truncated): truncated 5' long terminal repeat (LTR) from HIV-1
   6043..6168    +  misc_feature   HIV-1 Ψ: packaging signal of human immunodeficiency virus type 1
   6152..6515    +  CDS            HIV-1 gag (fragment): gag protein from human immunodeficiency virus 1; gag
   6661..6894    +  misc_feature   RRE: The Rev response element (RRE) of HIV-1 allows for Rev-dependent mRNA export from the nucleus to the cytoplasm.
   7271..7297    +  CDS            Rev (fragment): human immunodeficiency virus 1 (HIV-1) Rev protein; rev; enhances nuclear export of unspliced and incompletely spliced viral mRNAs
   7298..7798    +  promoter       hPGK promoter: human phosphoglycerate kinase 1 promoter
   7820..8419    +  CDS            PuroR (fragment): puromycin N-acetyltransferase; pac from Streptomyces; confers resistance to puromycin
   8461..8578    +  misc_feature   cPPT/CTS: central polypurine tract and central termination sequence of HIV-1
