[The description below was written by a language model from this plasmid's Addgene catalogue record and pLannotate feature annotations shown in this document.]
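Description:
NTTVTFLPTPSLILQ_epitope is a third-generation-style, self-inactivating lentiviral expression plasmid built on the pLX301 backbone, designed to deliver a defined T cell epitope into mammalian antigen-presenting cells. In bacteria it is maintained by a high-copy ColE1/pUC-type origin and selected through the β-lactamase (ampicillin resistance) gene. An f1 origin, an SV40 origin and lac/T7/T3 remnants from the cloning backbone are also annotated. The viral portion comprises an RSV promoter driving a truncated HIV-1 5' LTR, the Ψ packaging signal with a gag fragment, the RRE for Rev-dependent export of the genomic RNA, a cPPT/CTS, WPRE, and a ΔU3 3' LTR followed by an SV40 polyadenylation signal. Packaging functions must therefore be supplied in trans. Within the provirus, a human PGK promoter drives puromycin N-acetyltransferase, allowing selection of transduced cells.

The payload sits downstream of the CMV enhancer/promoter and encodes human CD74 (the MHC class II invariant chain) fused at its C-terminal end to a 15-residue peptide, residues 37–51 of human cytomegalovirus UL44. CD74 and the epitope are separated by a cathepsin S cleavage site and a short spacer. CD74 normally traffics into the endosomal compartments where class II molecules are loaded. The fusion therefore presumably routes the peptide there, where cathepsin cleavage can release it for HLA class II presentation. The feature table annotates only the CD74 portion of the open reading frame, and the short epitope segment is not called separately. The associated work concerns identifying antigens recognised by HLA class I- and class II-restricted T cell receptors using cytokine-capturing antigen-presenting cells, so this plasmid likely provides a defined epitope for such assays. The sequenced record is shorter than the listed empty backbone size. This would fit loss of a backbone cassette during cloning, though the record does not explain it.
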