Addgene plasmid #165020: NTTVTFLPTPSLILQ_epitope
Purpose: Expression of CMV UL44 (37-51) fused to CD74
Depositing lab: Matthew Meyerson. Depositing organization: Dana-Farber Cancer Institute. Publication: Antigen identification for HLA class I- and HLA class II-restricted T cell receptors using cytokine-capturing antigen-presenting cells. Lee MN, Meyerson M. Sci Immunol. 2021 Jan 22;6(55). pii: 6/55/eabf4001. doi: 10.1126/sciimmunol.abf4001. PubMed 33483338.
Backbone
  Vector backbone: pLX301 (Addgene #25895)
  Backbone size w/o insert (bp): 9531
  Vector type: Mammalian Expression, Lentiviral
  Selectable markers: Puromycin
Growth in bacteria
  Bacterial resistance: Ampicillin, 100 μg/mL
  Growth temperature: 30°C
  Growth strain: NEB Stable
  Copy number: High Copy
Gene/Insert
  Gene/Insert name: CMV UL44 (37-51) (alt name: NTTVTFLPTPSLILQ)
  Species: Human cytomegalovirus (CMV)
  Insert size (bp): 774
  Promoter: CMV
  Tag / fusion protein: CD74 at N-term; cathepsin S cleavage site (GRWHTVGL) and YM spacer between CD74 and epitope (N terminal on insert)
  Cloning method: Gibson Cloning
  Sequencing primers: 5′ CMV-F
Terms and licenses: Academic/Nonprofit Terms; Industry Terms: Not Available to Industry
How to cite: NTTVTFLPTPSLILQ_epitope was a gift from Matthew Meyerson (Addgene plasmid # 165020 ; http://n2t.net/addgene:165020 ; RRID:Addgene_165020)
