>Addgene plasmid #165020 | NTTVTFLPTPSLILQ_epitope | depositor partial sequence | sequence record 320512 | CMV-F primer
CTCTCTGGCTAACTGTCGGGATCAACAAGTTTGTCGCCACCATGCACAGGAGGAGAAGCAGGAGCTGTCG
GGAAGATCAGAAGCCAGTCATGGATGACCAGCGCGACCTTATCTCCAACAATGAGCAACTGCCCATGCTG
GGACGGCGCCCTGGTGCACCAGAATCAAAATGTTCAAGAGGAGCCCTATACACAGGCTTTTCCATCCTGG
TGACTCTGCTCCTCGCTGGCCAGGCCACCACCGCCTACTTCCTGTACCAGCAGCAGGGCCGGCTGGACAA
ACTGACAGTCACCTCCCAGAACCTGCAGCTGGAGAACCTGCGCATGAAGCTTCCCAAGCCTCCCAAGCCT
GTGAGCAAGATGCGCATGGCCACCCCGCTGCTGATGCAGGCGCTGCCCATGGGAGCCCTGCCCCAGGGGC
CCATGCAGAATGCCACAAAATACGGTAATATGACTGAAGACCATGTGATGCACCTGCTCCAGAATGCTGA
CCCCCTGAAGGTGTACCCGCCACTGAAGGGGAGCTTCCCGGAGAACCTCAGGCATTTGAAAAATACGATG
GAGACCATAGACTGGAAGGTCTTTGAGAGCTGGATGCACCATTGGCTCCTGTTTGAAATGAGCAGGCACT
CCTTGGAGCAAAAGCCCACTGACGCTCCACCGAAAGAGTCACTGGAACTGGAGGACCCGTCTTCTGGGCT
GGGTGTGACCAAGCAGGATCTGGGCCCAGTCCCCATGGGAAGATGGCACACCGTGGGACTGTACATGAAC
ACCACCGTGACCTTCCTGCCTACCCCTAGCCTGATCCTGCAGTGATGTACAAAGTGGTTTAGTAATGAGC
TAGCGCTAACCGGTGGCGCGTTAAGTCGACAATCAACCTCTGGATTACAAAATTTG
